>Addgene plasmid #35066 | BRCA1-(170-360) | addgene partial sequence | sequence record 45067 | T7 5'-TAATACGACTCACTATAGGG-3'
AATATTTTGTTTACTTTAAGAAGGAGATATACCATGGGCAGCAGCCATCATCATCATCATCACAGCAGCG
GCCTGGTGCCGCGCGGCAGCCATATGCGGATACAACCTCAAAAGACGTCTGTCTACATTGAATTGGGATC
TGATTCTTCTGAAGATACCGTTAATAAGGCAACTTATTGCAGTGTGGGAGATCAAGAATTGTTACAAATC
ACCCCTCAAGGAACCAGGGATGAAATCAGTTTGGATTCTGCAAAAAAGGCTGCTTGTGAATTTTCTGAGA
CGGATGTAACAAATACTGAACATCATCAACCCAGTAATAATGATTTGAACACCACTGAGAAGCGTGCAGC
TGAGAGGCATCCAGAAAAGTATCAGGGTAGTTCTGTTTCAAACTTGCATGTGGAGCCATGTGGCACAAAT
ACTCATGCCAGCTCATTACAGCATGAGAACAGCAGTTTATTACTCACTAAAGACAGAATGAATGTAGAAA
AGGCTGAATTCTGTAATAAAAGCAAACAGCCTGGCTTAGCAAGGAGCCAACATAACAGATGGGCTGGAAG
TAAGGAAACATGTAATGATAGGCGGACTCCCAGCACAGAAAAAAAGGTAGATCTGAATGCTGATCCCCTG
TGTGAGAGAAAAGAATGGAATAAGCAGAAACTGCCATGCTAAGGATCCGGCTGCTAACAAAGCCCGAAAG
GAAGCTGAGTTGGCTGCTGCCACCGCTGAGCAATAACTAGCATAACCCCTTGGGGCCTCTAAACGGGTCT
TGAGGGGTTTTTTGCTGAAAGGAGGAACTATATCCGGATATCCCGCAAGAGGCCCGGCAGTACCGGCATA
ACCAAGCCTATGCCTACAGCATCCAGGGTGACGGTGCCGAGGATGACCATGAGCGCATTGTTAGATTC
