[The description below was written by a language model from this plasmid's Addgene catalogue record.]
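Description:
BRCA1-(170-360) is a bacterial expression plasmid built on the Novagen pET15b backbone (about 5.7 kb without insert) that carries a roughly 570 bp fragment of human BRCA1 encoding amino acids 170 to 360. The fragment was inserted by restriction cloning between the NdeI and BamHI sites, both of which remain intact, placing it in frame behind the N-terminal His tag supplied by the vector. The plasmid confers ampicillin resistance, is listed as high copy, and is propagated in a standard cloning strain such as DH5alpha. No feature table is provided, so other backbone elements are not itemised in the record.

Expression is driven by a T7 promoter, which means transcription depends on T7 RNA polymerase supplied by the host. The depositor notes that protein is produced in a BL21(DE3)-derived strain with IPTG induction, consistent with the usual pET arrangement in which the DE3 lysogen provides an inducible polymerase. The His tag allows the recombinant fragment to be purified by immobilised metal affinity chromatography.

The insert comes from the central portion of BRCA1, and the associated publication concerns the characterisation of segments of this region as an intrinsically disordered scaffold for multiple protein-protein and protein-DNA interactions. The construct is therefore suited to producing a defined, purified BRCA1 segment in E. coli for biophysical, structural and binding studies, rather than for expression of the full-length protein or for use in mammalian cells.
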