Addgene plasmid #35066: BRCA1-(170-360)
Depositing lab: Cheryl Arrowsmith. Depositing organization: University Health Network. Publication: Characterization of segments from the central region of BRCA1: an intrinsically disordered scaffold for multiple protein-protein and protein-DNA interactions?. Mark WY, Liao JC, Lu Y, Ayed A, Laister R, Szymczyna B, Chakrabartty A, Arrowsmith CH. J Mol Biol. 2005 Jan 14;345(2):275-87. 10.1016/j.jmb.2004.10.045 PubMed 15571721.
Backbone
  Vector backbone: pET15b
  Backbone manufacturer: Novagen
  Backbone size w/o insert (bp): 5700
  Vector type: Bacterial Expression
Growth in bacteria
  Bacterial resistance: Ampicillin, 100 μg/mL
  Growth temperature: 37°C
  Growth strain: DH5alpha
  Copy number: High Copy
Gene/Insert
  Gene/Insert name: BRCA1
  Species: H. sapiens (human)
  Insert size (bp): 570
  Mutation: Contains aa 170-360
  Entrez Gene: BRCA1 (a.k.a. BRCAI, BRCC1, BROVCA1, FANCS, IRIS, PNCA4, PPP1R53, PSCP, RNF53)
  Promoter: T7
  Tag / fusion protein: His (N terminal on backbone)
  Cloning method: Restriction Enzyme; 5′ cloning site NdeI (not destroyed); 3′ cloning site BamHI (not destroyed)
  Sequencing primers: 5′ T7; 3′ T7-term
Terms and licenses: Academic/Nonprofit Terms; Industry Terms: Not Available to Industry
Depositor comments: Protein expression in BL21DE3-Gold. Induce culture at OD600=0.8 with 0.5mM IPTG, 37oC for 3 hours.
How to cite: BRCA1-(170-360) was a gift from Cheryl Arrowsmith (Addgene plasmid # 35066 ; http://n2t.net/addgene:35066 ; RRID:Addgene_35066)
